>Addgene plasmid #137690 | pHM039Env | addgene full sequence | sequence record 273390 | Addgene NGS Result
GACGGATCGGGAGATCTCCCGATCCCCTATGGTGCACTCTCAGTACAATCTGCTCTGATGCCGCATAGTT
AAGCCAGTATCTGCTCCCTGCTTGTGTGTTGGAGGTCGCTGAGTAGTGCGCGAGCAAAATTTAAGCTACA
ACAAGGCAAGGCTTGACCGACAATTGCATGAAGAATCTGCTTAGGGTTAGGCGTTTTGCGCTGCTTCGCG
ATGTACGGGCCAGATATACGCGTTGACATTGATTATTGACTAGTTATTAATAGTAATCAATTACGGGGTC
ATTAGTTCATAGCCCATATATGGAGTTCCGCGTTACATAACTTACGGTAAATGGCCCGCCTGGCTGACCG
CCCAACGACCCCCGCCCATTGACGTCAATAATGACGTATGTTCCCATAGTAACGCCAATAGGGACTTTCC
ATTGACGTCAATGGGTGGAGTATTTACGGTAAACTGCCCACTTGGCAGTACATCAAGTGTATCATATGCC
AAGTACGCCCCCTATTGACGTCAATGACGGTAAATGGCCCGCCTGGCATTATGCCCAGTACATGACCTTA
TGGGACTTTCCTACTTGGCAGTACATCTACGTATTAGTCATCGCTATTACCATGGTGATGCGGTTTTGGC
AGTACATCAATGGGCGTGGATAGCGGTTTGACTCACGGGGATTTCCAAGTCTCCACCCCATTGACGTCAA
TGGGAGTTTGTTTTGGCACCAAAATCAACGGGACTTTCCAAAATGTCGTAACAACTCCGCCCCATTGACG
CAAATGGGCGGTAGGCGTGTACGGTGGGAGGTCTATATAAGCAGAGCTCTCTGGCTAACTAGAGAACCCA
CTGCTTACTGGCTTATCGAAATTAATACGACTCACTATAGGGAGACCCAAGCTGGCTAGTTAAGCTTGGT
ACCGAGCTCGGATCCAGTACCCTTCACCGATCAAGCTTTAGGCATCTCCTATGGCAGGAAGAAGCGGAGA
CAGCGACGAAGAGCTCCTCAAAACAGTAAGACTCATCAAGCAGATCTATCAAAGCAGTAAGTAGTATATG
TAATGCTACCTTTAACAATATTAGCAATAGTAGGATTAGTAGTAGCAGCAATATTAGCAATAGTGGTGTG
GACTATAGTATACATAGAATATAGGAAAATAGTAAAACAAAGAAAAGTAGACAGATTACTTAGTAGAATA
ATAGAAAGAGCAGAAGACAGTGGCAATGAAAGTGATGGAGACCAGGAAGAATTGTCAGCACTGGTGGAAG
GCGGGTATCATGCTCCTTGGGATGTTAATGATATGTAGTTCTGCAGAAAAATTGTGGGTCACAGTCTATT
ATGGGGTACCTGTGTGGAAAGAAACAGTCACCACTCTATTTTGTGCATCAGATGCTAAAGCATATGATAC
AGAGGTACATAATGTCTGGGCCACACATGCCTGTGTACCCACAGACCCCAACCCACAAGAAGTACCATTG
ATAAATGTGACAGAAAATTTTAACATGTGGAAAAATAACATGGCAGAACAGATGCATGAGGATATAATCA
GCTTATGGGATGAAAGCTTAAAGCCATGTGTAGAATTAACCCCACTCTGTGTTACTTTAAATTGCAGTGA
TGTAAATAGAACCAGGGGGAATGATACCAAGGGGAATGGTACCCGTATAATGGAGAAAGGAGACGTAAAA
AACTGCTCTTTCGATATCTACACAAACATGAGAGATAAGAAGCAAAAACAAAATGCACTTTTTTATAATC
TTGATATAGTACCAATAAATGAGGGTGGGAATAATACTAATACTAGCTATAGGTTGATAAGTTGTAACGC
CTCAGTCACTAAACAAGCCTGTCCAAAAATATCATTTGAGCCAATTCCCATACATTATTGTGCCCCGGCT
GGTTTTGCGATTCTATTATGTAAGGATAAAAGGTTCAATGGAACAGGAATATGTAAAAATGTCAGCACAG
TACAATGCACACATGGAATTAGGCCAGTAGTGTCTACACAACTGCTGTTAAATGGCAGTCTAGCAGAAGA
AGAGATAATAATCAAATCTGAAAATATCAGTAACAATGCTAAAAACATAATAGTACAGCTGAAGACTCCT
GTGAAAATTAATTGTACAAGACCCAGCAACAATACAAGAAAAAGTATACATATAGGGCCAGGGAGTGCAT
TTTATGCAACAGGAGACATAATAGGAGATATAAGACAAGCACATTGTAACCTTAGTAGAGCAGCATGGAA
TAACACTTTAAAACAGATAGTTGAAAAATTTACAAAAATTGAAAATAAAACAACAATAATCTTTAACAGC
TCCTCAGGAGGGGACCAAGAAATTGTAATGCACAGTTTTAATTGTGGAGGGGAATTCTTTTACTGTAATA
CAAAACCACTGTTTAATAGTACTTGGACTGGGAAGAATAGTACCTGGAATAGTAATGATACTACAGGAAA
TGAAACAATCACACTCCAGTGTAGAATAAAACAAATTATAAACATGTGGCAGAAAGTAGGAAGAGCAATG
TATGCTCCTCCCATCAGTGGACAAATTAACTGTTCATCAAATATTACAGGGCTAATATTAACAAGAGATT
GGGAGAGAAATAACACGAGGGAGAACGAGACCCTCAGACCGGGAGGAGGAGATATGAGGGACATTTGGAG
AAATGAATTATACAAATATAAAGTAGTAAAAATTGAACCATTAGGAATAGCACCCACCAAGGCAAAGAGA
AGAGTGGTGCAGAGAGAAAAAAGAGCAGTGGGAATGGGAGCCTTGTTCCTTGGGTTCTTGGGAGCAGCAG
GAAGCACTATGGGCGCAGCATCAATAACGCTGACGGTACAGGCTAGACAATTATTGTCTGGTATAGTGCA
ACAGCAAAACAATTTGCTGAGGGCTATTGAGGCGCAACAACACATGTTGCAACTCACAGTCTGGGGCATC
AAGCAGCTCCAGGCAAGAGTCCTGGCTGTGGAAAGATACCTAAGGGATCAACAGCTCCTGGGAATTTGGG
GTTGCTCTGGAAAACTCAGGTGCTACACTGATGTGCCTTGGAATGCTAGTTGGAGTAATAAATCTCTCAC
TGAGATTTGGGATAACATGACTTGGAGGGAGTGGGAAAGCGAAATTGATAATTACACAAACATAATATAT
TCCTTGCTTGAAGCATCGCAAAACCAACAAGACAATAATGAACAGGAATTATTAGAATTGGATAGTTGGG
CAAATTTGTGGAATTGGTTTAACATAACAAATTGGCTGTGGTATGTAAAAATATTCATAATGGTAATAGG
AGGCTTAATAGGGTTAAGAATAGTTTTTGTTGTGCTTTCTATAGTGAATAGAGTTAGGCAGGGTTACTCA
CCACTATCGTTCCAGACCCGCCTCCCAGCCAGGAGGGGACCCGACAGGCCAGAAGGAATCGAAGAAGAAG
GTGGAGAGAGAGACAGAGACACATCAGGACGATCAGTGGATGGATTCTTGACAATTATCTGGGTGGACCT
GAGGAGCCTGATCATCTACAGCTACCACCGCTTGAGAGACTTACTCTTGATTGTAGCGAGGACTGTGGAA
CTTCTGGGACGCAGGGGGTGGGAAGCCCTCAAGTATTGGTGGAATCTCCTGCAGTATTGGATTCAGGAAC
TAAAGAATAGTGCTGTCAGCTTGCTTAACTACACAGCTATAGCAGTAGCTGAGGGAACAGATAGGGTTAT
AGAAGCAGCAAGAAGAGCTTTTAGAGCTATCCTCCACATACCTAGAAGAATAAGGCAGGGCGCGGAAAGG
GCTCTGGGATAAAATGGGTGGCAAGTGGTCAAAACGTAGTATGCCTGGATGGTCTACTATAAGGGAAAGA
ATGAGGCGAACTGAGCCAGCAGCAGCAGATGGGGTGGGAGCAGTATCTCGAGACGGATCCAGCTAAGGGT
CAAGACAATTCTGCAGATATCCAGCACAGTGGCGGCCGCTCGAGTCTAGAGGGCCCGCGGTTCGAAGGTA
AGCCTATCCCTAACCCTCTCCTCGGTCTCGATTCTACGCGTACCGGTCATCATCACCATCACCATTGAGT
TTAAACCCGCTGATCAGCCTCGACTGTGCCTTCTAGTTGCCAGCCATCTGTTGTTTGCCCCTCCCCCGTG
CCTTCCTTGACCCTGGAAGGTGCCACTCCCACTGTCCTTTCCTAATAAAATGAGGAAATTGCATCGCATT
GTCTGAGTAGGTGTCATTCTATTCTGGGGGGTGGGGTGGGGCAGGACAGCAAGGGGGAGGATTGGGAAGA
CAATAGCAGGCATGCTGGGGATGCGGTGGGCTCTATGGCTTCTGAGGCGGAAAGAACCAGCTGGGGCTCT
AGGGGGTATCCCC
[124 nt withheld, positions 4354-4477]
C
[91 nt withheld, positions 4479-4569]
A
[49 nt withheld, positions 4571-4619]
CCTTTGACGTTGGAGTCCACGTTCTTT
[37 nt withheld, positions 4647-4683]
ACCCTATCTCGGTCTATTCTTTTGATTTATAAGGGATTTTGCCGATTTCGGCCTATTGGTTAAAAAATGA
GCTGATTTAACAAAAATTTAACGCGAATTAATTCTGTGGAATGTGTGTCAGTTAGGGTGTGGAAAGTCCC
CAGGCTCCCCAGCAGGCAGAAGTATGCAAAGCATGCATCTCAATTAGTCAGCAACCAGGTGTGGAAAGTC
CCCAGGCTCCCCAGCAGGCAGAAGTATGCAAAGCATGCATCTCAATTAGTCAGCAACCATAGTCCCGCCC
CTAACTCCGCCCATCCCGCCCCTAACTCCGCCCAGTTCCGCCCATTCTCCGCCCCATGGCTGACTAATTT
TTTTTATTTATGCAGAGGCCGAGGCCGCCTCTGCCTCTGAGCTATTCCAGAAGTAGTGAGGAGGCTTTTT
TGGAGGCCTAGGCTTTTGCAAAAAGCTCCCGGGAGCTTGTATATCCATTTTCGGATCTGATCAAGAGACA
GGATGAGGATCGTTTCGCATGATTGAACAAGATGGATTGCACGCAGGTTCTCCGGCCGCTTGGGTGGAGA
GGCTATTCGGCTATGACTGGGCACAACAGACAATCGGCTGCTCTGATGCCGCCGTGTTCCGGCTGTCAGC
GCAGGGGCGCCCGGTTCTTTTTGTCAAGACCGACCTGTCCGGTGCCCTGAATGAACTGCAGGACGAGGCA
GCGCGGCTATCGTGGCTGGCCACGACGGGCGTTCCTTGCGCAGCTGTGCTCGACGTTGTCACTGAAGCGG
GAAGGGACTGGCTGCTATTGGGCGAAGTGCCGGGGCAGGATCTCCTGTCATCTCACCTTGCTCCTGCCGA
GAAAGTATCCATCATGGCTGATGCAATGCGGCGGCTGCATACGCTTGATCCGGCTACCTGCCCATTCGAC
CACCAAGCGAAACATCGCATCGAGCGAGCACGTACTCGGATGGAAGCCGGTCTTGTCGATCAGGATGATC
TGGACGAAGAGCATCAGGGGCTCGCGCCAGCCGAACTGTTCGCCAGGCTCAAGGCGCGCATGCCCGACGG
CGAGGATCTCGTCGTGACCCATGGCGATGCCTGCTTGCCGAATATCATGGTGGAAAATGGCCGCTTTTCT
GGATTCATCGACTGTGGCCGGCTGGGTGTGGCGGACCGCTATCAGGACATAGCGTTGGCTACCCGTGATA
TTGCTGAAGAGCTTGGCGGCGAATGGGCTGACCGCTTCCTCGTGCTTTACGGTATCGCCGCTCCCGATTC
GCAGCGCATCGCCTTCTATCGCCTTCTTGACGAGTTCTTCTGAGCGGGACTCTGGGGTTCGCGAAATGAC
CGACCAAGCGACGCCCAACCTGCCATCACGAGATTTCGATTCCACCGCCGCCTTCTATGAAAGGTTGGGC
TTCGGAATCGTTTTCCGGGACGCCGGCTGGATGATCCTCCAGCGCGGGGATCTCATGCTGGAGTTCTTCG
CCCACCCCAACTTGTTTATTGCAGCTTATAATGGTTACAAATAAAGCAATAGCATCACAAATTTCACAAA
TAAAGCATTTTTTTCACTGCATTCTAGTTGTGGTTTGTCCAAACTCATCAATGTATCTTATCATGTCTGT
ATACCGTCGACCTCTAGCTAGAGCTTGGCGTAATCATGGTCATAGCTGTTTCCTGTGTGAAATTGTTATC
CGCTCACAATTCCACACAACATACGAGCCGGAAGCATAAAGTGTAAAGCCTGGGGTGCCTAATGAGTGAG
CTAACTCACATTAATTGCGTTGCGCTCACTGCCCGCTTTCCAGTCGGGAAACCTGTCGTGCCAGCTGCAT
TAATGAATCGGCCAACGCGCGGGGAGAGGCGGTTTGCGTATTGGGCGCTCTTCCGCTTCCTCGCTCACTG
ACTCGCTGCGCTCGGTCGTTCGGCTGCGGCGAGCGGTATCAGCTCACTCAAAGGCGGTAATACGGTTATC
CACAGAATCAGGGGATAACGCAGGAAAGAACATGTGAGCAAAAGGCCAGCAAAAGGCCAGGAACCGTAAA
AAGGCCGCGTTGCTGGCGTTTTTCCATAGGCTCCGCCCCCCTGACGAGCATCACAAAAATCGACGCTCAA
GTCAGAGGTGGCGAAACCCGACAGGACTATAAAGATACCAGGCGTTTCCCCCTGGAAGCTCCCTCGTGCG
CTCTCCTGTTCCGACCCTGCCGCTTACCGGATACCTGTCCGCCTTTCTCCCTTCGGGAAGCGTGGCGCTT
TCTCATAGCTCACGCTGTAGGTATCTCAGTTCGGTGTAGGTCGTTCGCTCCAAGCTGGGCTGTGTGCACG
AACCCCCCGTTCAGCCCGACCGCTGCGCCTTATCCGGTAACTATCGTCTTGAGTCCAACCCGGTAAGACA
CGACTTATCGCCACTGGCAGCAGCCACTGGTAACAGGATTAGCAGAGCGAGGTATGTAGGCGGTGCTACA
GAGTTCTTGAAGTGGTGGCCTAACTACGGCTACACTAGAAGAACAGTATTTGGTATCTGCGCTCTGCTGA
AGCCAGTTACCTTCGGAAAAAGAGTTGGTAGCTCTTGATCCGGCAAACAAACCACCGCTGGTAGCGGTGG
TTTTTTTGTTTGCAAGCAGCAGATTACGCGCAGAAAAAAAGGATCTCAAGAAGATCCTTTGATCTTTTCT
ACGGGGTCTGACGCTCAGTGGAACGAAAACTCACGTTAAGGGATTTTGGTCATGAGATTATCAAAAAGGA
TCTTCACCTAGATCCTTTTAAATTAAAAATGAAGTTTTAAATCAATCTAAAGTATATATGAGTAAACTTG
GTCTGACAGTTACCAATGCTTAATCAGTGAGGCACCTATCTCAGCGATCTGTCTATTTCGTTCATCCATA
GTTGCCTGACTCCCCGTCGTGTAGATAACTACGATACGGGAGGGCTTACCATCTGGCCCCAGTGCTGCAA
TGATACCGCGAGACCCACGCTCACCGGCTCCAGATTTATCAGCAATAAACCAGCCAGCCGGAAGGGCCGA
GCGCAGAAGTGGTCCTGCAACTTTATCCGCCTCCATCCAGTCTATTAATTGTTGCCGGGAAGCTAGAGTA
AGTAGTTCGCCAGTTAATAGTTTGCGCAACGTTGTTGCCATTGCTACAGGCATCGTGGTGTCACGCTCGT
CGTTTGGTATGGCTTCATTCAGCTCCGGTTCCCAACGATCAAGGCGAGTTACATGATCCCCCATGTTGTG
CAAAAAAGCGGTTAGCTCCTTCGGTCCTCCGATCGTTGTCAGAAGTAAGTTGGCCGCAGTGTTATCACTC
ATGGTTATGGCAGCACTGCATAATTCTCTTACTGTCATGCCATCCGTAAGATGCTTTTCTGTGACTGGTG
AGTACTCAACCAAGTCATTCTGAGAATAGTGTATGCGGCGACCGAGTTGCTCTTGCCCGGCGTCAATACG
GGATAATACCGCGCCACATAGCAGAACTTTAAAAGTGCTCATCATTGGAAAACGTTCTTCGGGGCGAAAA
CTCTCAAGGATCTTACCGCTGTTGAGATCCAGTTCGATGTAACCCACTCGTGCACCCAACTGATCTTCAG
CATCTTTTACTTTCACCAGCGTTTCTGGGTGAGCAAAAACAGGAAGGCAAAATGCCGCAAAAAAGGGAAT
AAGGGCGACACGGAAATGTTGAATACTCATACTCTTCCTTTTTCAATATTATTGAAGCATTTATCAGGGT
TATTGTCTCATGAGCGGATACATATTTGAATGTATTTAGAAAAATAAACAAATAGGGGTTCCGCGCACAT
TTCCCCGAAAAGTGCCACCTGACGTC
Features (pLannotate 1.2.2; 24 found; start..end, strand, type, name):
     28..80      -  misc_feature   bom (fragment): basis of mobility region from pBR322
    235..614     +  enhancer       CMV enhancer: human cytomegalovirus immediate early enhancer
    615..818     +  promoter       CMV promoter: human cytomegalovirus (CMV) immediate early promoter
    814..847     +  LTR            5' LTR (truncated) (fragment): truncated 5' long terminal repeat (LTR) from HIV-1
    863..881     +  promoter       T7 promoter: promoter for bacteriophage T7 RNA polymerase
    927..1037    +  CDS            tat (fragment): TAT_HV1H2 - Experimental evidence at protein level: Swiss-Prot protein existence level 1. Extracellular circulating Tat can be endocytosed by surrounding uninfected cells via the binding to several surface receptors such as CD26, CXCR4, heparan sulfate proteoglycans (HSPG) or LDLR. Neurons are rarely infected, but they internalize Tat via their LDLR. Through its interaction with nuclear HATs, Tat is potentially able to control the acetylation-dependent cellular gene expression. Modulates the expression of many cellular genes involved in cell survival, proliferation or in coding for cytokines o
   1071..1238    +  CDS            vpu (fragment): VPU_HV1YF - Protein inferred from homology: Swiss-Prot protein existence level 3. Enhances virion budding by targeting host CD4 and Tetherin/BST2 to proteasome degradation. Degradation of CD4 prevents any unwanted premature interactions between viral Env and its host receptor CD4 in the endoplasmic reticulum. Degradation of antiretroviral protein Tetherin/BST2 is important for virion budding, as BST2 tethers new viral particles to the host cell membrane. Mechanistically, Vpu bridges either CD4 or BST2 to BTRC, a substrate recognition subunit of the Skp1/Cullin/F-box protein E3 ubiquitin ligase
   1216..3786    +  CDS            env: ENV_HV1Y2 - Experimental evidence at protein level: Swiss-Prot protein existence level 1. [Transmembrane protein gp41]: Acts as a class I viral fusion protein. Under the current model, the protein has at least 3 conformational states: pre-fusion native state, pre-hairpin intermediate state, and post-fusion hairpin state. During fusion of viral and target intracellular membranes, the coiled coil regions (heptad repeats) assume a trimer-of-hairpins structure, positioning the fusion peptide in close proximity to the C-terminal region of the ectodomain. The formation of this structure appears to d
   3794..3904    +  CDS            nef (fragment): NEF_HV1Z2 - Experimental evidence at protein level: Swiss-Prot protein existence level 1. Extracellular Nef protein targets CD4(+) T-lymphocytes for apoptosis by interacting with CXCR4 surface receptors. From Human immunodeficiency virus type 1 group M subtype D (isolate Z2/CDC-Z34) (HIV-1).
   3987..4028    +  CDS            V5 tag: epitope tag from simian virus 5
   4084..4308    +  polyA_signal   bGH poly(A) signal: bovine growth hormone polyadenylation signal
   4312..4333    +  promoter       SV40 promoter (fragment): SV40 enhancer and early promoter
   4354..4782    +  rep_origin     f1 ori (sequence partly withheld): f1 bacteriophage origin of replication; arrow indicates direction of (+) strand synthesis
   4796..5125    +  promoter       SV40 promoter: SV40 enhancer and early promoter
   5192..5983    +  CDS            neo: KKA2_KLEPN - Also known as kan, nptII. Experimental evidence at protein level: Swiss-Prot protein existence level 1. Resistance to kanamycin, neomycin, paromomycin, ribostamycin, butirosin and gentamicin B. From Klebsiella pneumoniae.
   6009..6167    +  CDS            ble (fragment): BLE_KLEPN - Experimental evidence at protein level: Swiss-Prot protein existence level 1. Binding protein with a strong affinity to the bleomycin family of antibiotics. Binds to CL990; an antimitotic-antibiotic compound. From Klebsiella pneumoniae.
   6162..6283    +  polyA_signal   SV40 poly(A) signal: SV40 polyadenylation signal
   6356..6372    -  protein_bind   lac operator: The lac repressor binds to the lac operator to inhibit transcription in E. coli. This inhibition can be relieved by adding lactose or isopropyl-β-D-thiogalactopyranoside (IPTG). lac repressor encoded by lacI
   6380..6410    -  promoter       lac promoter: promoter for the E. coli lac operon
   6425..6446    -  protein_bind   CAP binding site: CAP binding activates transcription in the presence of cAMP. E. coli catabolite activator protein
   6459..6551    -  CDS            lacI (fragment): lac repressor; lacI; The lac repressor binds to the lac operator to inhibit transcription in E. coli. This inhibition can be relieved by adding lactose or isopropyl-β-D-thiogalactopyranoside (IPTG).
   6734..7322    -  rep_origin     ori: high-copy-number ColE1/pMB1/pBR322/pUC origin of replication
   7493..8353    -  CDS            AmpR: β-lactamase; bla; confers resistance to ampicillin, carbenicillin, and related antibiotics
   8354..8458    -  promoter       AmpR promoter: bla
