[The description below was written by a language model from this plasmid's Addgene catalogue record and pLannotate feature annotations shown in this document.]
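Description:
pHM039Env is a mammalian expression plasmid built on the Invitrogen pcDNA3.1D/V5-His-TOPO backbone that carries an HIV-1 envelope glycoprotein gene. The gene was amplified from reverse-transcribed viral RNA of an infected patient in Singapore and inserted by TOPO cloning. The sequenced plasmid is about 8.5 kb. It is maintained at high copy in E. coli through a ColE1/pUC-type origin with ampicillin resistance (β-lactamase under its own promoter). An f1 origin is also present. For selecting stably transfected mammalian cells, an SV40 early promoter drives a neomycin phosphotransferase gene terminated by an SV40 polyadenylation signal, which confers G418 resistance.

The payload sits downstream of the human CMV immediate-early enhancer and promoter, with a T7 promoter just upstream of the cloning site, and ends at the bovine growth hormone polyadenylation signal. The annotated env open reading frame spans roughly 2.6 kb, consistent with the recorded insert size, and encodes the full gp160 precursor that yields gp120 and the gp41 fusion subunit. Short flanking fragments annotated as tat, vpu and nef show that the amplicon extends slightly beyond env on both sides, as expected given the overlapping gene arrangement in this region of the HIV-1 genome. A V5 epitope tag from the backbone lies downstream of the insert, beyond the nef fragment. The record does not indicate that it is fused in frame to Env.

The plasmid is intended for expressing a primary patient-derived Env. The associated study compared HIV-1 subtypes CRF01_AE and B for their use of low CCR5 levels, Maraviroc susceptibility and potential N-glycosylation sites. The record does not state which subtype this clone belongs to.
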