Addgene plasmid #137690: pHM039Env
Purpose: Express HIV Env which is isolated a from IRB approved HIV infected patient samples from Singapore and cloned into expression vector (pcDNA 3.1)
Depositing lab: Anjali Joshi. Depositing organization: Texas Tech University Health Sciences Center El Paso. Publication: HIV-1 subtype CRF01_AE and B differ in utilization of low levels of CCR5, Maraviroc susceptibility and potential N-glycosylation sites. Joshi A, Cox EK, Sedano MJ, Punke EB, Lee RT, Maurer-Stroh S, Kaur P, Ng OT, Garg H. Virology. 2017 Dec;512:222-233. doi: 10.1016/j.virol.2017.09.026. Epub 2017 Oct 9. PubMed 29020646.
Backbone
  Vector backbone: pcDNA3.1D/V5-His-TOPO
  Backbone manufacturer: Invitrogen
  Vector type: Mammalian Expression
  Selectable markers: Neomycin (select with G418)
Growth in bacteria
  Bacterial resistance: Ampicillin, 100 μg/mL
  Growth temperature: 37°C
  Growth strain: DH5alpha
  Copy number: High Copy
Gene/Insert
  Gene/Insert name: HIV-1 Envelope Glycoprotein
  Species: HIV-1
  Insert size (bp): 2577
  GenBank ID: KY213740.1
  Cloning method: TOPO Cloning
Terms and licenses: Academic/Nonprofit Terms; Industry Terms: Not Available to Industry
Depositor comments: HIV-1 infected Patient Samples from Singapore, reverse transcribed RNA cloned into expression vector
How to cite: pHM039Env was a gift from Anjali Joshi (Addgene plasmid # 137690 ; http://n2t.net/addgene:137690 ; RRID:Addgene_137690)
