>Addgene plasmid #137690 | pHM039Env | depositor partial sequence | sequence record 265822 | Env Sequence only
ATGAAAGTGATGGAGACCAGGAAGAATTGTCAGCACTGGTGGAAGGCGGGTATCATGCTCCTTGGGATGT
TAATGATATGTAGTTCTGCAGAAAAATTGTGGGTCACAGTCTATTATGGGGTACCTGTGTGGAAAGAAAC
AGTCACCACTCTATTTTGTGCATCAGATGCTAAAGCATATGATACAGAGGTACATAATGTCTGGGCCACA
CATGCCTGTGTACCCACAGACCCCAACCCACAAGAAGTACCATTGATAAATGTGACAGAAAATTTTAACA
TGTGGAAAAATAACATGGCAGAACAGATGCATGAGGATATAATCAGCTTATGGGATGAAAGCTTAAAGCC
ATGTGTAGAATTAACCCCACTCTGTGTTACTTTAAATTGCAGTGATGTAAATAGAACCAGGGGGAATGAT
ACCAAGGGGAATGGTACCCGTATAATGGAGAAAGGAGACGTAAAAAACTGCTCTTTCGATATCTACACAA
ACATGAGAGATAAGAAGCAAAAACAAAATGCACTTTTTTATAATCTTGATATAGTACCAATAAATGAGGG
TGGGAATAATACTAATACTAGCTATAGGTTGATAAGTTGTAACGCCTCAGTCACTAAACAAGCCTGTCCA
AAAATATCATTTGAGCCAATTCCCATACATTATTGTGCCCCGGCTGGTTTTGCGATTCTATTATGTAAGG
ATAAAAGGTTCAATGGAACAGGAATATGTAAAAATGTCAGCACAGTACAATGCACACATGGAATTAGGCC
AGTAGTGTCTACACAACTGCTGTTAAATGGCAGTCTAGCAGAAGAAGAGATAATAATCAAATCTGAAAAT
ATCAGTAACAATGCTAAAAACATAATAGTACAGCTGAAGACTCCTGTGAAAATTAATTGTACAAGACCCA
GCAACAATACAAGAAAAAGTATACATATAGGGCCAGGGAGTGCATTTTATGCAACAGGAGACATAATAGG
AGATATAAGACAAGCACATTGTAACCTTAGTAGAGCAGCATGGAATAACACTTTAAAACAGATAGTTGAA
AAATTTACAAAAATTGAAAATAAAACAACAATAATCTTTAACAGCTCCTCAGGAGGGGACCAAGAAATTG
TAATGCACAGTTTTAATTGTGGAGGGGAATTCTTTTACTGTAATACAAAACCACTGTTTAATAGTACTTG
GACTGGGAAGAATAGTACCTGGAATAGTAATGATACTACAGGAAATGAAACAATCACACTCCAGTGTAGA
ATAAAACAAATTATAAACATGTGGCAGAAAGTAGGAAGAGCAATGTATGCTCCTCCCATCAGTGGACAAA
TTAACTGTTCATCAAATATTACAGGGCTAATATTAACAAGAGATTGGGAGAGAAATAACACGAGGGAGAA
CGAGACCCTCAGACCGGGAGGAGGAGATATGAGGGACATTTGGAGAAATGAATTATACAAATATAAAGTA
GTAAAAATTGAACCATTAGGAATAGCACCCACCAAGGCAAAGAGAAGAGTGGTGCAGAGAGAAAAAAGAG
CAGTGGGAATGGGAGCCTTGTTCCTTGGGTTCTTGGGAGCAGCAGGAAGCACTATGGGCGCAGCATCAAT
AACGCTGACGGTACAGGCTAGACAATTATTGTCTGGTATAGTGCAACAGCAAAACAATTTGCTGAGGGCT
ATTGAGGCGCAACAACACATGTTGCAACTCACAGTCTGGGGCATCAAGCAGCTCCAGGCAAGAGTCCTGG
CTGTGGAAAGATACCTAAGGGATCAACAGCTCCTGGGAATTTGGGGTTGCTCTGGAAAACTCAGGTGCTA
CACTGATGTGCCTTGGAATGCTAGTTGGAGTAATAAATCTCTCACTGAGATTTGGGATAACATGACTTGG
AGGGAGTGGGAAAGCGAAATTGATAATTACACAAACATAATATATTCCTTGCTTGAAGCATCGCAAAACC
AACAAGACAATAATGAACAGGAATTATTAGAATTGGATAGTTGGGCAAATTTGTGGAATTGGTTTAACAT
AACAAATTGGCTGTGGTATGTAAAAATATTCATAATGGTAATAGGAGGCTTAATAGGGTTAAGAATAGTT
TTTGTTGTGCTTTCTATAGTGAATAGAGTTAGGCAGGGTTACTCACCACTATCGTTCCAGACCCGCCTCC
CAGCCAGGAGGGGACCCGACAGGCCAGAAGGAATCGAAGAAGAAGGTGGAGAGAGAGACAGAGACACATC
AGGACGATCAGTGGATGGATTCTTGACAATTATCTGGGTGGACCTGAGGAGCCTGATCATCTACAGCTAC
CACCGCTTGAGAGACTTACTCTTGATTGTAGCGAGGACTGTGGAACTTCTGGGACGCAGGGGGTGGGAAG
CCCTCAAGTATTGGTGGAATCTCCTGCAGTATTGGATTCAGGAACTAAAGAATAGTGCTGTCAGCTTGCT
TAACTACACAGCTATAGCAGTAGCTGAGGGAACAGATAGGGTTATAGAAGCAGCAAGAAGAGCTTTTAGA
GCTATCCTCCACATACCTAGAAGAATAAGGCAGGGCGCGGAAAGGGCTCTGGGATAA
